Addgene plasmid #176843: pRiboI-APEX2m
Purpose: Expression of APEX2 from a codon-optimized gene (single-copy integrating plasmid)
Depositing lab: Jessica Seeliger. Depositing organization: Stony Brook University. Publication: Optimized APEX2 peroxidase-mediated proximity labeling in fast- and slow-growing mycobacteria. Ahamed M, Jaisinghani N, Li M, Winkeler I, Silva S, Previti ML, Seeliger JC. Methods Enzymol. 2022;664:267-289. doi: 10.1016/bs.mie.2021.11.021. Epub 2021 Dec 30. PubMed 35331378.
Backbone
  Vector backbone: pMV306
  Backbone manufacturer: Jeffery Cox Lab
  Backbone size w/o insert (bp): 3981
  Total vector size (bp): 4961
  Vector type: Bacterial Expression ; Integrating
Growth in bacteria
  Bacterial resistance: Kanamycin, 50 μg/mL
  Growth temperature: 37°C
  Growth strain: DH5alpha
  Growth instructions: In mycobacteria use 2mM theophilline to induce gene expression
  Copy number: Low Copy
Gene/Insert
  Gene/Insert name: pRibo-APEX2m (alt names: pRibo aka.; hsp60 based theophylline (on) riboswitch promotor; Apex2m aka. ascorbate peroxidase 2 (mycobacterial codon optimized))
  Species: mycobacteria
  Insert size (bp): 1144
  Promoter: pRibo, theophilline riboswitch inducible hsp60 promoter
  Cloning method: Ligation Independent Cloning
  Sequencing primers: 5′ GCCTTTGAGTGAGCTGATACC; 3′ GATGGCATAAAACGAAAGGCC
Resource information
  A portion of this plasmid was derived from a plasmid made by: Apex2 from Alice Ting was codon optimized for mycobacteria and ordered from genewiz.
Terms and licenses: Academic/Nonprofit Terms; Industry Terms: Not Available to Industry
Depositor comments: Please note: Plasmid contains an E151V mutation in the int feature. This mutation is not known to affect plasmid function.
How to cite: pRiboI-APEX2m was a gift from Jessica Seeliger (Addgene plasmid # 176843 ; http://n2t.net/addgene:176843 ; RRID:Addgene_176843)
