[The description below was written by a language model from this plasmid's Addgene catalogue record and pLannotate feature annotations shown in this document.]
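Description:
pRiboI-APEX2m is a single-copy integrating bacterial expression plasmid for mycobacteria, built on the pMV306 backbone. It is propagated in E. coli through a ColE1/pUC-type origin, although the catalogue lists it as low copy, and is selected with kanamycin via an aph(3')-Ia resistance gene. A short adjoining Tn903 transposase fragment appears to be a remnant of the resistance cassette. The plasmid has no annotated mycobacterial replication origin. Instead it carries the mycobacteriophage L5 integrase gene, flanked by short fragments of neighbouring phage genes. This integrase catalyses site-specific recombination into the host chromosome, giving stable single-copy maintenance. The phage attachment site this would require is not annotated in the feature table. The depositor notes an E151V substitution in the integrase that is not known to affect function.

The payload is APEX2m, a mycobacterial codon-optimized version of the engineered ascorbate peroxidase APEX2. The annotation software matched it by homology to pea cytosolic ascorbate peroxidase. Expression is driven by pRibo, an hsp60-based promoter coupled to a theophylline-responsive "on" riboswitch, so the enzyme is produced only when theophylline is supplied to the mycobacterial culture. This promoter and riboswitch are not annotated in the feature table, where only a short T7 promoter fragment lies upstream of the coding sequence. An rrnB T1 terminator follows the gene. The sequenced record (5,011 nt) is slightly longer than the catalogue size of 4,961 bp.

The associated publication indicates that the construct is used for APEX2 peroxidase-mediated proximity labeling in fast- and slow-growing mycobacteria. No localization signal or epitope tag on the enzyme is recorded.
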