Features (pLannotate 1.2.2; 9 found; start..end, strand, type, name):
     62..1174    +  CDS            33: VINT_BPML5 - Also known as int. Protein inferred from homology: Swiss-Prot protein existence level 3. Integrase is necessary for integration of the phage into the host genome by site-specific recombination. From Mycobacterium phage L5 (Mycobacteriophage L5).
   1236..1340    -  CDS            32 (fragment): VG32_BPML5 - Protein predicted: Swiss-Prot protein existence level 4. From Mycobacterium phage L5 (Mycobacteriophage L5).
   1477..2292    +  CDS            KanR: aminoglycoside phosphotransferase; aph(3')-Ia; confers resistance to kanamycin in bacteria or G418 (Geneticin®) in eukaryotes
   2433..2576    +  CDS            TRA2_ECOLX (fragment): Protein predicted: Swiss-Prot protein existence level 4. Required for transposition of transposon Tn903. From Escherichia coli.
   2623..3211    +  rep_origin     ori: high-copy-number ColE1/pMB1/pBR322/pUC origin of replication
   3608..3624    +  promoter       T7 promoter (fragment): promoter for bacteriophage T7 RNA polymerase
   3692..4441    +  CDS            APX1: APX1_PEA - Also known as APPX1. Experimental evidence at protein level: Swiss-Prot protein existence level 1. Plays a key role in hydrogen peroxide removal. From Pisum sativum (Garden pea).
   4494..4540    +  terminator     rrnB T1 terminator: transcription terminator T1 from the E. coli rrnB gene
   4520..4660    -  CDS            34.1 (fragment): VG341_BPMD2 - Protein predicted: Swiss-Prot protein existence level 4. Putative excisionase. From Mycobacterium phage D29 (Mycobacteriophage D29).
>Addgene plasmid #176843 | pRiboI-APEX2m | addgene full sequence | sequence record 348176 | Addgene NGS Result
GCCTGAGAGTTGCACAGGAGTTGCAACCCGGTAGCCTTGTTCACGACGAGAGGAGACCTAGTTGGCACGT
CGCGGATGGGGATCGCTGAAGACTCAGCGCAGCGGGAGGATCCAAGCCTCATACGTCAACCCGCAGGACG
GTGTGAGGTACTACGCGCTGCAGACCTACGACAACAAGATGGACGCCGAAGCCTGGCTCGCGGGCGAGAA
GCGGCTCATCGAGATGGAGACCTGGACCCCTCCACAGGACCGGGCGAAGAAGGCAGCCGCCAGCGCCATC
ACGCTGGAGGAGTACACCCGGAAGTGGCTCGTGGAGCGCGACCTCGCAGACGGCACCAGGGATCTGTACA
GCGGGCACGCGGAGCGCCGCATCTACCCGGTGCTAGGTGAAGTGGCGGTCACAGAGATGACGCCAGCTCT
GGTGCGTGCGTGGTGGGCCGGGATGGGTAGGAAGCACCCGACTGCCCGCCGGCATGCCTACAACGTCCTC
CGGGCGGTGATGAACACAGCGGTCGAGGACAAGCTGATCGCAGAGAACCCGTGCCGGATCGAGCAGAAGG
CAGCCGATGAGCGCGACGTAGAGGCGCTGACGCCTGAGGAGCTGGACATCGTCGCCGCTGAGATCTTCGT
GCACTACCGGATCGCGGCATACATCCTGGCGTGGACGAGCCTCCGGTTCGGAGAGCTGATCGAGCTTCGC
CGCAAGGACATCGTGGACGACGGCATGACGATGAAGCTCCGGGTGCGCCGTGGCGCTTCCCGCGTGGGGA
ACAAGATCGTCGTTGGCAACGCCAAGACCGTCCGGTCGAAGCGTCCTGTGACGGTTCCGCCTCACGTCGC
GGAGATGATCCGAGCGCACATGAAGGACCGTACGAAGATGAACAAGGGCCCCGAGGCATTCCTGGTGACC
ACGACGCAGGGCAACCGGCTGTCGAAGTCCGCGTTCACCAAGTCGCTGAAGCGTGGCTACGCCAAGATCG
GTCGGCCGGAACTCCGCATCCACGACCTCCGCGCTGTCGGCGCTACGTTCGCCGCTCAGGCAGGTGCGAC
GACCAAGGAGCTGATGGCCCGTCTCGGTCACACGACTCCTAGGATGGCGATGAAGTACCAGATGGCGTCT
GAGGCCCGCGACGAGGCTATCGCTGAGGCGATGTCCAAGCTGGCCAAGACCTCCTGAAACGCAAAAAGCC
CCCCTCCCAAGGACACTGAGTCCTAAAGAGGGGGGTTTCTTGTCAGTACGCGAAGAACCACGCCTGGCCG
CGAGCGCCAGCACCGCCGCTCTGTGCGGAGACCTGGGCACCAGCCCCGCCGCCGCCAGGAGCATTGCCGT
TCCCGCCAGCTAGCCACCTGACGTCGGGGGGGGGGGAAAGCCACGTTGTGTCTCAAAATCTCTGATGTTA
CATTGCACAAGATAAAAATATATCATCATGAACAATAAAACTGTCTGCTTACATAAACAGTAATACAAGG
GGTGTTATGAGCCATATTCAACGGGAAACGTCTTGCTCGAGGCCGCGATTAAATTCCAACATGGATGCTG
ATTTATATGGGTATAAATGGGCTCGCGATAATGTCGGGCAATCAGGTGCGACAATCTATCGCTTGTATGG
GAAGCCCCATGCGCCAGAGTTGTTTCTGAAACATGGCAAAGGTAGCGTTGCCAATGATGTTACAGATGAG
ATGGTCAGACTAAACTGGCTGACGGAATTTATGCCTCTTCCGACCATCAAGCATTTTATCCGTACTCCTG
ATGATGCATGGTTACTCACCACTGCGATCCCCGGGAAAACAGCATTCCAGGTATTAGAAGAATATCCTGA
TTCAGGTGAAAATATTGTTGATGCGCTGGCAGTGTTCCTGCGCCGGTTGCATTCGATTCCTGTTTGTAAT
TGTCCTTTTAACAGCGATCGCGTATTTCGTCTCGCTCAGGCGCAATCACGAATGAATAACGGTTTGGTTG
ATGCGAGTGATTTTGATGACGAGCGTAATGGCTGGCCTGTTGAACAAGTCTGGAAAGAAATGCATAATCT
TTTGCCATTCTCACCGGATTCAGTCGTCACTCATGGTGATTTCTCACTTGATAACCTTATTTTTGACGAG
GGGAAATTAATAGGTTGTATTGATGTTGGACGAGTCGGAATCGCAGACCGATACCAGGATCTTGCCATCC
TATGGAACTGCCTCGGTGAGTTTTCTCCTTCATTACAGAAACGGCTTTTTCAAAAATATGGTATTGATAA
TCCTGATATGAATAAATTGCAGTTTCATTTGATGCTCGATGAGTTTTTCTAATCAGAATTGGTTAATTGG
TTGTAACACTGGCAGAGCATTACGCTGACTTGACGGGACGGCGGCTTTGTTGAATAAATCGAACTTTTGC
TGAGTTGAAGGATCAGATCACGCATCTTCCCGACAACGCAGACCGTTCCGTGGCAAAGCAAAAGTTCAAA
ATCACCAACTGGTCCACCTACAACAAAGCTCTCACCAACCGTGGCTCCCTCACTTTCTGGCTGGATGATG
GGGCGATTCAGGCCTGGTATGAGTCAGCAACACCTTCTTCACGAGGCAGACCTCACTAGTTCCATGAGCG
TCAGACCCCGTAGAAAAGATCAAAGGATCTTCTTGAGATCCTTTTTTTCTGCGCGTAATCTGCTGCTTGC
AAACAAAAAAACCACCGCTACCAGCGGTGGTTTGTTTGCCGGATCAAGAGCTACCAACTCTTTTTCCGAA
GGTAACTGGCTTCAGCAGAGCGCAGATACCAAATACTGTCCTTCTAGTGTAGCCGTAGTTAGGCCACCAC
TTCAAGAACTCTGTAGCACCGCCTACATACCTCGCTCTGCTAATCCTGTTACCAGTGGCTGCTGCCAGTG
GCGATAAGTCGTGTCTTACCGGGTTGGACTCAAGACGATAGTTACCGGATAAGGCGCAGCGGTCGGGCTG
AACGGGGGGTTCGTGCACACAGCCCAGCTTGGAGCGAACGACCTACACCGAACTGAGATACCTACAGCGT
GAGCTATGAGAAAGCGCCACGCTTCCCGAGGGGAGAAAGGCGGACAGGTATCCGGTAAGCGGCAGGGTCG
GAACAGGAGAGCGCACGAGGGAGCTTCCAGGGGGAAACGCCTGGTATCTTTATAGTCCTGTCGGGTTTCG
CCACCTCTGACTTGAGCGTCGATTTTTGTGATGCTCGTCAGGGGGGCGGAGCCTATGGAAAAACGCCAGC
AACGCGGCCTTTTTACGGTTCCTGGCCTTTTGCTGGCCTTTTGCTCACATGTTCTTTCCTGCGTTATCCC
CTGATTCTGTGGATAACCGTATTACCGCCTTTGAGTGAGCTGATACCGCTCGCCGCAGCCGAACGACCGA
GCGCAACGCGTGCGGCCGCGGTACCAGATCTTTAAATCTAGAGGTGACCACAACGCGCCCGCTTTGATCG
GGGACGTCTGCGGCCGACCATTTACGGGTCTTGTTGTCGTTGGCGGTCATGGGCCGAACATACTCACCCG
GATCGGAGGGCCGAGGACAAGGTCGAACGAGGGGCATGACCCGGTGCGGGGCTTCTTGCACTCGGCATAG
GCGAGTGCTAAGAATAACGTTGGCACTCGCGACCGGGATACGACTCACTATAGGTACCGGTGATACCAGC
ATCGTCTTGATGCCCTTGGCAGCACCCTGCTAAGGAGGCAACAAGATGCATATGGGCAAGAGCTACCCGA
CCGTCAGCGCCGACTACCAGGACGCCGTGGAGAAGGCCAAGAAGAAGCTGCGCGGCTTCATCGCCGAGAA
GCGGTGCGCCCCGCTGATGCTGCGCCTGGCGTTCCACAGCGCGGGCACCTTCGACAAGGGCACCAAGACC
GGCGGCCCGTTCGGCACCATCAAGCACCCGGCGGAGCTGGCGCACAGCGCCAACAACGGCCTGGACATCG
CGGTCCGGCTGCTGGAGCCGCTGAAGGCGGAGTTCCCGATCCTGAGCTACGCCGACTTCTACCAGCTGGC
GGGCGTCGTGGCCGTCGAGGTGACCGGCGGCCCGAAGGTGCCGTTCCACCCGGGCCGGGAGGACAAGCCG
GAGCCGCCGCCGGAGGGCCGCCTGCCGGACCCGACCAAGGGCTCGGACCACCTGCGGGACGTCTTCGGCA
AGGCGATGGGCCTGACCGACCAGGACATCGTGGCCCTGAGCGGCGGCCACACCATCGGCGCGGCCCACAA
GGAGCGCAGCGGCTTCGAGGGCCCGTGGACCAGCAACCCGCTGATCTTCGACAACTCGTACTTCACCGAG
CTGCTGAGCGGCGAGAAGGAAGGCCTGCTGCAGCTGCCGAGCGACAAGGCGCTGCTGAGCGACCCGGTCT
TCCGGCCCCTGGTGGACAAGTACGCGGCCGACGAGGACGCCTTCTTCGCCGACTACGCCGAGGCCCACCA
GAAGCTGTCCGAGCTGGGCTTCGCCGACGCCAAGCTTATCGATGTCGACGTAGTTAACTAGCGTACGATC
GACTGCCAGGCATCAAATAAAACGAAAGGCTCAGTCGAAAGACTGGGCCTTTCGTTTTATGCCATCATGG
CCGCGGTGATCAGCTAGAGCCGTGAACGACAGGGCGAACGCCAGCCCGCCGACGGCGAGGGTTCCGACCG
CTGCAACTCCCGGTGCAACCTTGTCCCGGTCTATTCTCTTCACTGCACCAGCTCCAATCTGGTGTGAATG
CCCCTCGTCTGTTCGCGCAGGCGGGGGGCTCTATTCGTTTGTCAGCATCGAAAGTAGCCAGATCAGGGAT
GCGTTGCAACCGCGTATGCCCAGGTCAGAAGAGTCGCACAAGAGTTGCAGACCCCTGGAAAGAAAAATGG
CCAGAGGGCGAAAACACCCTCTGACCAGCGGAGCGGGCGACGGGAATCGAACCCGCGTAGCTAGTTTGGA
AGAATGGGTGTCTGCCGACCACATATATGGGCCGGTCAAGATAGGTTTTTACCCCCTCTCGGCTGCATCC
TCTAAGTGGAAAGAAATTGCAGGTCGTAGAAGCGCGTTGAA
