>Addgene plasmid #176843 | pRiboI-APEX2m | depositor partial sequence | sequence record 343159 | pRibo-APEX2m
TCTAGAGGTGACCACAACGCGCCCGCTTTGATCGGGGACGTCTGCGGCCGACCATTTACGGGTCTTGTTG
TCGTTGGCGGTCATGGGCCGAACATACTCACCCGGATCGGAGGGCCGAGGACAAGGTCGAACGAGGGGCA
TGACCCGGTGCGGGGCTTCTTGCACTCGGCATAGGCGAGTGCTAAGAATAACGTTGGCACTCGCGACCGG
GATACGACTCACTATAGGTACCGGTGATACCAGCATCGTCTTGATGCCCTTGGCAGCACCCTGCTAAGGA
GGCAACAAGATGCATATGGGCAAGAGCTACCCGACCGTCAGCGCCGACTACCAGGACGCCGTGGAGAAGG
CCAAGAAGAAGCTGCGCGGCTTCATCGCCGAGAAGCGGTGCGCCCCGCTGATGCTGCGCCTGGCGTTCCA
CAGCGCGGGCACCTTCGACAAGGGCACCAAGACCGGCGGCCCGTTCGGCACCATCAAGCACCCGGCGGAG
CTGGCGCACAGCGCCAACAACGGCCTGGACATCGCGGTCCGGCTGCTGGAGCCGCTGAAGGCGGAGTTCC
CGATCCTGAGCTACGCCGACTTCTACCAGCTGGCGGGCGTCGTGGCCGTCGAGGTGACCGGCGGCCCGAA
GGTGCCGTTCCACCCGGGCCGGGAGGACAAGCCGGAGCCGCCGCCGGAGGGCCGCCTGCCGGACCCGACC
AAGGGCTCGGACCACCTGCGGGACGTCTTCGGCAAGGCGATGGGCCTGACCGACCAGGACATCGTGGCCC
TGAGCGGCGGCCACACCATCGGCGCGGCCCACAAGGAGCGCAGCGGCTTCGAGGGCCCGTGGACCAGCAA
CCCGCTGATCTTCGACAACTCGTACTTCACCGAGCTGCTGAGCGGCGAGAAGGAAGGCCTGCTGCAGCTG
CCGAGCGACAAGGCGCTGCTGAGCGACCCGGTCTTCCGGCCCCTGGTGGACAAGTACGCGGCCGACGAGG
ACGCCTTCTTCGCCGACTACGCCGAGGCCCACCAGAAGCTGTCCGAGCTGGGCTTCGCCGACGCCAAGCT
TATCGATGTCGACGTAGTTAACTAGCGTACGATCGACTGCCAGGCATCAAATAAAACGAAAGGCTCAGTC
GAAAGACTGGGCCTTTCGTTTTAT
